Addgene plasmid #209936: pA-CBh-TP-(inactive)CNOT7-V5H6.MCh.Puro
Purpose: In mammalian cells expresses TP fused to an inactive CNOT7 with a V5H6 tag. Also expresses an mCherry fluorescent protein and puromycin resistance marker.
Depositing lab: Kevin Weeks. Depositing organization: University of North Carolina at Chapel Hill. Publication: Functional Proximity across an mRNA. Hatfield BM, Weidmann CA, McCutchin CA, Irving PS, Nelson IM, Felder S, Weeks KM. Biochemistry. 2025 Sep 16;64(18):3854-3865. doi: 10.1021/acs.biochem.5c00340. Epub 2025 Aug 12. PubMed 40792674.
Backbone
  Vector backbone: pA
  Total vector size (bp): 6699
  Vector type: Mammalian Expression
  Selectable markers: Puromycin
Growth in bacteria
  Bacterial resistance: Ampicillin, 100 μg/mL
  Growth temperature: 37°C
  Growth strain: DH5alpha
  Copy number: Low Copy
Gene/Insert 1
  Gene/Insert name: Enzymatically inactive CCR4-NOT transcription complex subunit 7 (alt name: (inactive)CNOT7)
  Species: H. sapiens (human)
  Insert size (bp): 855
  Entrez Gene: CNOT7 (a.k.a. CAF-1, CAF1, Caf1a, hCAF-1)
  Promoter: CBh
  Tag / fusion protein: V5 epitope with H6 tag (C terminal on insert); TP (MS2 coat protein) (N terminal on insert)
  Cloning method: Unknown
  Sequencing primers: 5′ NA; 3′ NA
Gene/Insert 2
  Gene/Insert name: mCherry fluorescent protein fused to puromycin resistance marker
  Promoter: CMV
  Cloning method: Unknown
  Sequencing primers: 5′ NA; 3′ NA
Resource information
  A portion of this plasmid was derived from a plasmid made by: Vector builder
Terms and licenses: Academic/Nonprofit Terms; Industry Terms: Not Available to Industry
How to cite: pA-CBh-TP-(inactive)CNOT7-V5H6.MCh.Puro was a gift from Kevin Weeks (Addgene plasmid # 209936 ; http://n2t.net/addgene:209936 ; RRID:Addgene_209936)
