[The description below was written by a language model from this plasmid's Addgene catalogue record and pLannotate feature annotations shown in this document.]
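Description:
pA-CBh-TP-(inactive)CNOT7-V5H6.MCh.Puro is a roughly 6.7 kb mammalian expression plasmid built on the pA backbone, part of which derives from a commercially assembled vector. Gateway attB4, attB1 and attB2 sites flanking the promoter and coding modules reflect its recombinational assembly. It is propagated in E. coli through a ColE1/pUC-type origin with ampicillin selection from the bla gene. The catalogue lists it as low copy, although the annotated origin is of the type usually described as high copy.

The main cassette is driven by the CBh promoter, annotated here as a CMV enhancer, the chicken β-actin promoter and a hybrid CBA/MVM intron, which gives strong constitutive expression in many mammalian cell types. It encodes the tethering protein "TP", the bacteriophage MS2 coat protein, fused at the N terminus of human CNOT7 (855 bp), followed by a C-terminal V5 epitope and, per the record, a hexahistidine tag, and ends at an SV40 polyadenylation signal. CNOT7 (CAF1) is a catalytic deadenylase subunit of the CCR4-NOT complex. This version is recorded as enzymatically inactive, though the inactivating changes are not stated.

A second, independent cassette uses the full CMV enhancer/promoter to express mCherry fused directly to puromycin N-acetyltransferase, terminated by a bGH poly(A) signal. This allows transfected cells to be identified by red fluorescence and selected with puromycin.

Because MS2 coat protein binds its cognate RNA hairpin, the fusion can presumably be recruited to reporter transcripts carrying MS2 sites. The inactive enzyme would most plausibly serve as a catalytically dead control for an active CNOT7 effector in mRNA tethering experiments, but the record does not spell this out.
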