Features (pLannotate 1.2.2; 19 found; start..end, strand, type, name):
      1..21      +  protein_bind   attB4: mutant version of attB; core recombination site for the Gateway® BP reaction BP Clonase™
     22..307     +  enhancer       CMV enhancer: human cytomegalovirus immediate early enhancer; contains an 18-bp deletion relative to the standard CMV enhancer
    309..586     +  promoter       chicken β-actin promoter: No description available
    587..814     +  intron         hybrid intron: hybrid between chicken β-actin (CBA) and minute virus of mice (MMV) introns (Gray et al., 2011)
    820..840     +  protein_bind   attB1: mutant version of attB; core recombination site for the Gateway® BP reaction BP Clonase™
    850..1239    +  CDS            CAPSD_BPMS2: Experimental evidence at protein level: Swiss-Prot protein existence level 1. Acts as a translational repressor of viral replicase synthesis late in infection. This latter function is the result of capsid protein interaction with an RNA hairpin which contains the replicase ribosome-binding site. From Escherichia phage MS2 (Bacteriophage MS2).
   1255..2109    +  CDS            CNOT7: CNOT7_HUMAN - Also known as CAF1. Experimental evidence at protein level: Swiss-Prot protein existence level 1. Has 3'-5' poly(A) exoribonuclease activity for synthetic poly(A) RNA substrate. Its function seems to be partially redundant with that of CNOT8. Catalytic component of the CCR4-NOT complex which is one of the major cellular mRNA deadenylases and is linked to various cellular processes including bulk mRNA degradation, miRNA-mediated repression, translational repression during translational initiation and general transcription regulation. During miRNA-mediated repression the complex se
   2134..2175    +  CDS            V5 tag: epitope tag from simian virus 5
   2206..2230    -  protein_bind   attB2: mutant version of attB; recombination site for the Gateway® BP reaction BP Clonase™
   2259..2380    -  polyA_signal   SV40 poly(A) signal: SV40 polyadenylation signal
   2403..2471    -  CDS            large T antigen (fragment): large T antigen from SV40 (simian virus 40)
   2478..2857    +  enhancer       CMV enhancer: human cytomegalovirus immediate early enhancer
   2858..3061    +  promoter       CMV promoter: human cytomegalovirus (CMV) immediate early promoter
   3094..3801    +  CDS            mCherry: mCherry is a basic (constitutively fluorescent) red fluorescent protein published in 2004, derived from Discosoma sp.. It is reported to be a very rapidly-maturing monomer with low acid sensitivity.
   3802..4401    +  CDS            PuroR: puromycin N-acetyltransferase; pac from Streptomyces alboniger; confers resistance to puromycin
   4445..4669    +  polyA_signal   bGH poly(A) signal: bovine growth hormone polyadenylation signal
   4865..5453    -  rep_origin     ori: high-copy-number ColE1/pMB1/pBR322/pUC origin of replication
   5624..6484    -  CDS            AmpR: β-lactamase; bla; confers resistance to ampicillin, carbenicillin, and related antibiotics
   6485..6589    -  promoter       AmpR promoter: bla
>Addgene plasmid #209936 | pA-CBh-TP-(inactive)CNOT7-V5H6.MCh.Puro | addgene full sequence | sequence record 418646 | Addgene NGS Result
CAACTTTGTATAGAAAAGTTGCGTTACATAACTTACGGTAAATGGCCCGCCTGGCTGACCGCCCAACGAC
CCCCGCCCATTGACGTCAATAGTAACGCCAATAGGGACTTTCCATTGACGTCAATGGGTGGAGTATTTAC
GGTAAACTGCCCACTTGGCAGTACATCAAGTGTATCATATGCCAAGTACGCCCCCTATTGACGTCAATGA
CGGTAAATGGCCCGCCTGGCATTGTGCCCAGTACATGACCTTATGGGACTTTCCTACTTGGCAGTACATC
TACGTATTAGTCATCGCTATTACCATGGTCGAGGTGAGCCCCACGTTCTGCTTCACTCTCCCCATCTCCC
CCCCCTCCCCACCCCCAATTTTGTATTTATTTATTTTTTAATTATTTTGTGCAGCGATGGGGGCGGGGGG
GGGGGGGGGGCGCGCGCCAGGCGGGGCGGGGCGGGGCGAGGGGCGGGGCGGGGCGAGGCGGAGAGGTGCG
GCGGCAGCCAATCAGAGCGGCGCGCTCCGAAAGTTTCCTTTTATGGCGAGGCGGCGGCGGCGGCGGCCCT
ATAAAAAGCGAAGCGCGCGGCGGGCGGGAGTCGCTGCGCGCTGCCTTCGCCCCGTGCCCCGCTCCGCCGC
CGCCTCGCGCCGCCCGCCCCGGCTCTGACTGACCGCGTTACTCCCACAGGTGAGCGGGCGGGACGGCCCT
TCTCCTCCGGGCTGTAATTAGCTGAGCAAGAGGTAAGGGTTTAAGGGATGGTTGGTTGGTGGGGTATTAA
TGTTTAATTACCTGGAGCACCTGCCTGAAATCACTTTTTTTCAGGTTGGCAAGTTTGTACAAAAAAGCAG
GCTGCCACCATGGCTTCTAACTTTACTCAGTTCGTTCTCGTCGACAATGGCGGAACTGGCGACGTGACTG
TCGCCCCAAGCAACTTCGCTAACGGGGTCGCTGAATGGATCAGCTCTAACTCGCGTTCACAGGCTTACAA
AGTAACCTGTAGCGTTCGTCAGAGCTCTGCGCAGAATCGCAAATACACCATCAAAGTCGAGGTGCCTAAA
GTGGCAACCCAGACTGTTGGTGGTGTAGAGCTTCCTGTAGCCGCATGGCGTTCGTACTTAAATATGGAAC
TAACCATTCCAATTTTCGCTACGAATTCCGACTGCGAGCTTATTGTTAAGGCAATGCAAGGTCTCCTAAA
AGATGGAAACCCGATTCCCTCGGCCATCGCAGCAAACTCCGGCATCTACGGCGGCGCTAGCAGCATGCCA
GCGGCAACTGTAGATCATAGCCAAAGAATTTGTGAAGTTTGGGCTTGCAACTTGGATGAAGAGATGAAGA
AAATTCGTCAAGTTATCCGAAAATATAATTACGTTGCTATGGCCACCGCGTTTCCAGGTGTGGTTGCAAG
ACCCATTGGAGAATTCAGGAGCAATGCTGACTATCAATACCAACTATTGCGGTGTAATGTAGACTTGTTA
AAGATAATTCAGCTAGGACTGACATTTATGAATGAGCAAGGAGAATACCCTCCAGGAACTTCAACTTGGC
AGTTTAATTTTAAATTTAATTTGACGGAGGACATGTATGCCCAGGACTCTATAGAGCTACTAACAACATC
TGGTATCCAGTTTAAAAAACATGAGGAGGAAGGAATTGAAACCCAGTACTTTGCAGAACTTCTTATGACT
TCTGGAGTGGTCCTCTGTGAAGGGGTCAAATGGTTGTCATTTCATAGCGGTTACGACTTTGGCTACTTAA
TCAAAATCCTAACCAACTCTAACTTGCCTGAAGAAGAACTTGACTTCTTTGAGATCCTTCGATTGTTTTT
TCCTGTCATTTATGATGTGAAGTACCTCATGAAGAGCTGCAAAAATCTCAAAGGTGGATTACAGGAGGTG
GCAGAACAGTTAGAGCTGGAACGGATAGGACCACAAGCTCAGGCAGGATCTGCTTCATTGCTCACAGGAA
TGGCCTTTTTCAAAATGAGAGAAATGTTCTTTGAAGATCATATTGATGATGCCAAATATTGTGGTCATTT
GTATGGCCTTGGTTCTGGTTCATCCTATGTACAGAATGGCACAGGGAATGCATATGAAGAGGAAGCCAAC
AAGCAGTCAAGGGATCCGGGCCCGCGGTTCGAAGGTAAGCCTATCCCTAACCCTCTCCTCGGTCTCGATT
CTACGCGTACCGGTCATCATCACCATCACCATTGAACCCAGCTTTCTTGTACAAAGTGGTGATGGCCGGC
CGCTTCGAGCAGACATGATAAGATACATTGATGAGTTTGGACAAACCACAACTAGAATGCAGTGAAAAAA
ATGCTTTATTTGTGAAATTTGTGATGCTATTGCTTTATTTGTAACCATTATAAGCTGCAATAAACAAGTT
AACAACAACAATTGCATTCATTTTATGTTTCAGGTTCAGGGGGAGGTGTGGGAGGTTTTTTAAAGCAAGT
AAAACCTCTACAAATGTGGTACGCGTTGACATTGATTATTGACTAGTTATTAATAGTAATCAATTACGGG
GTCATTAGTTCATAGCCCATATATGGAGTTCCGCGTTACATAACTTACGGTAAATGGCCCGCCTGGCTGA
CCGCCCAACGACCCCCGCCCATTGACGTCAATAATGACGTATGTTCCCATAGTAACGCCAATAGGGACTT
TCCATTGACGTCAATGGGTGGAGTATTTACGGTAAACTGCCCACTTGGCAGTACATCAAGTGTATCATAT
GCCAAGTACGCCCCCTATTGACGTCAATGACGGTAAATGGCCCGCCTGGCATTATGCCCAGTACATGACC
TTATGGGACTTTCCTACTTGGCAGTACATCTACGTATTAGTCATCGCTATTACCATGGTGATGCGGTTTT
GGCAGTACATCAATGGGCGTGGATAGCGGTTTGACTCACGGGGATTTCCAAGTCTCCACCCCATTGACGT
CAATGGGAGTTTGTTTTGGCACCAAAATCAACGGGACTTTCCAAAATGTCGTAACAACTCCGCCCCATTG
ACGCAAATGGGCGGTAGGCGTGTACGGTGGGAGGTCTATATAAGCAGAGCTCTCTGGCTAACTAGAGAAC
CCACTGCGCCACCATGGTGAGCAAGGGCGAGGAGGATAACATGGCCATCATCAAGGAGTTCATGCGCTTC
AAGGTGCACATGGAGGGCTCCGTGAACGGCCACGAGTTCGAGATCGAGGGCGAGGGCGAGGGCCGCCCCT
ACGAGGGCACCCAGACCGCCAAGCTGAAGGTGACCAAGGGTGGCCCCCTGCCCTTCGCCTGGGACATCCT
GTCCCCTCAGTTCATGTACGGCTCCAAGGCCTACGTGAAGCACCCCGCCGACATCCCCGACTACTTGAAG
CTGTCCTTCCCCGAGGGCTTCAAGTGGGAGCGCGTGATGAACTTCGAGGACGGCGGCGTGGTGACCGTGA
CCCAGGACTCCTCCCTGCAGGACGGCGAGTTCATCTACAAGGTGAAGCTGCGCGGCACCAACTTCCCCTC
CGACGGCCCCGTAATGCAGAAGAAGACCATGGGCTGGGAGGCCTCCTCCGAGCGGATGTACCCCGAGGAC
GGCGCCCTGAAGGGCGAGATCAAGCAGAGGCTGAAGCTGAAGGACGGCGGCCACTACGACGCTGAGGTCA
AGACCACCTACAAGGCCAAGAAGCCCGTGCAGCTGCCCGGCGCCTACAACGTCAACATCAAGTTGGACAT
CACCTCCCACAACGAGGACTACACCATCGTGGAACAGTACGAACGCGCCGAGGGCCGCCACTCCACCGGC
GGCATGGACGAGCTGTACAAGATGACCGAGTACAAGCCCACGGTGCGCCTCGCCACCCGCGACGACGTCC
CCAGGGCCGTACGCACCCTCGCCGCCGCGTTCGCCGACTACCCCGCCACGCGCCACACCGTCGATCCGGA
CCGCCACATCGAGCGGGTCACCGAGCTGCAAGAACTCTTCCTCACGCGCGTCGGGCTCGACATCGGCAAG
GTGTGGGTCGCGGACGACGGCGCCGCGGTGGCGGTCTGGACCACGCCGGAGAGCGTCGAAGCGGGGGCGG
TGTTCGCCGAGATCGGCCCGCGCATGGCCGAGTTGAGCGGTTCCCGGCTGGCCGCGCAGCAACAGATGGA
AGGCCTCCTGGCGCCGCACCGGCCCAAGGAGCCCGCGTGGTTCCTGGCCACCGTCGGCGTCTCGCCCGAC
CACCAGGGCAAGGGTCTGGGCAGCGCCGTCGTGCTCCCCGGAGTGGAGGCGGCCGAGCGCGCCGGGGTGC
CCGCCTTCCTGGAGACCTCCGCGCCCCGCAACCTCCCCTTCTACGAGCGGCTCGGCTTCACCGTCACCGC
CGACGTCGAGGTGCCCGAAGGACCGCGCACCTGGTGCATGACCCGCAAGCCCGGTGCCTGACTCGAGTCT
AGAGGGCCCGTTTAAACCCGCTGATCAGCCTCGACTGTGCCTTCTAGTTGCCAGCCATCTGTTGTTTGCC
CCTCCCCCGTGCCTTCCTTGACCCTGGAAGGTGCCACTCCCACTGTCCTTTCCTAATAAAATGAGGAAAT
TGCATCGCATTGTCTGAGTAGGTGTCATTCTATTCTGGGGGGTGGGGTGGGGCAGGACAGCAAGGGGGAG
GATTGGGAAGACAATAGCAGGCATGCTGGGGATGCGGTGGGCTCTATGGGCGGCCGCGGCGCTCTTCCGC
TTCCTCGCTCACTGACTCGCTGCGCTCGGTCGTTCGGCTGCGGCGAGCGGTATCAGCTCACTCAAAGGCG
GTAATACGGTTATCCACAGAATCAGGGGATAACGCAGGAAAGAACATGTGAGCAAAAGGCCAGCAAAAGG
CCAGGAACCGTAAAAAGGCCGCGTTGCTGGCGTTTTTCCATAGGCTCCGCCCCCCTGACGAGCATCACAA
AAATCGACGCTCAAGTCAGAGGTGGCGAAACCCGACAGGACTATAAAGATACCAGGCGTTTCCCCCTGGA
AGCTCCCTCGTGCGCTCTCCTGTTCCGACCCTGCCGCTTACCGGATACCTGTCCGCCTTTCTCTCTTCGG
GAAGCGTGGCGCTTTCTCATAGCTCACGCTGTAGGTATCTCAGTTCGGTGTAGGTCGTTCGCTCCAAGCT
GGGCTGTGTGCACGAACCCCCCGTTCAGCCCGACCGCTGCGCCTTATCCGGTAACTATCGTCTTGAGTCC
AACCCGGTAAGACACGACTTATCGCCACTGGCAGCAGCCACTGGTAACAGGATTAGCAGAGCGAGGTATG
TAGGCGGTGCTACAGAGTTCTTGAAGTGGTGGCCTAACTACGGCTACACTAGAAGAACAGTATTTGGTAT
CTGCGCTCTGCTGAAGCCAGTTACCTTCGGAAAAAGAGTTGGTAGCTCTTGATCCGGCAAACAAACCACC
GCTGGTAGCGGTGGTTTTTTTGTTTGCAAGCAGCAGATTACGCGCAGAAAAAAAGGATCTCAAGAAGATC
CTTTGATCTTTTCTACGGGGTCTGACGCTCAGTGGAACGAAAACTCACGTTAAGGGATTTTGGTCATGAG
ATTATCAAAAAGGATCTTCACCTAGATCCTTTTAAATTAAAAATGAAGTTTTAAATCAATCTAAAGTATA
TATGAGTAAACTTGGTCTGACAGTTACCAATGCTTAATCAGTGAGGCACCTATCTCAGCGATCTGTCTAT
TTCGTTCATCCATAGTTGCCTGACTCCCCGTCGTGTAGATAACTACGATACGGGAGGGCTTACCATCTGG
CCCCAGTGCTGCAATGATACCGCGAGACCCACGCTCACCGGCTCCAGATTTATCAGCAATAAACCAGCCA
GCCGGAAGGGCCGAGCGCAGAAGTGGTCCTGCAACTTTATCCGCCTCCATCCAGTCTATTAATTGTTGCC
GGGAAGCTAGAGTAAGTAGTTCGCCAGTTAATAGTTTGCGCAACGTTGTTGCCATTGCTACAGGCATCGT
GGTGTCACGCTCGTCGTTTGGTATGGCTTCATTCAGCTCCGGTTCCCAACGATCAAGGCGAGTTACATGA
TCCCCCATGTTGTGCAAAAAAGCGGTTAGCTCCTTCGGTCCTCCGATCGTTGTCAGAAGTAAGTTGGCCG
CAGTGTTATCACTCATGGTTATGGCAGCACTGCATAATTCTCTTACTGTCATGCCATCCGTAAGATGCTT
TTCTGTGACTGGTGAGTACTCAACCAAGTCATTCTGAGAATAGTGTATGCGGCGACCGAGTTGCTCTTGC
CCGGCGTCAATACGGGATAATACCGCGCCACATAGCAGAACTTTAAAAGTGCTCATCATTGGAAAACGTT
CTTCGGGGCGAAAACTCTCAAGGATCTTACCGCTGTTGAGATCCAGTTCGATGTAACCCACTCGTGCACC
CAACTGATCTTCAGCATCTTTTACTTTCACCAGCGTTTCTGGGTGAGCAAAAACAGGAAGGCAAAATGCC
GCAAAAAAGGGAATAAGGGCGACACGGAAATGTTGAATACTCATACTCTTCCTTTTTCAATATTATTGAA
GCATTTATCAGGGTTATTGTCTCATGAGCGGATACATATTTGAATGTATTTAGAAAAATAAACAAATAGG
GGTTCCGCGCACATTTCCCCGAAAAGTGCCACCTGACGTCTAAGAAACCATTATTATCATGACATTAACC
TATAAAAATAGGCGTATCACGAGGCCCTTTCGTCGGCGCGCCGCGGCCGC
